Addgene plasmid #243897: pBSKo2_Stuffer2_Stuffer1
Purpose: GoldenBraid2.0 Full transcription unit stuffer in an omega-level cloning vector.
Depositing lab: Christophe Herman. Depositing organization: Baylor College of Medicine. Publication: GoldenBraid2.0 E. coli: a comprehensive and characterized toolkit for enterics. Cooke MB, Welch KT, Ramirez LD, Wen AX, Marciano DC, Herman C. Synth Biol (Oxf). 2025 Aug 14;10(1):ysaf015. doi: 10.1093/synbio/ysaf015. eCollection 2025. PubMed 40927394.
Backbone
  Vector backbone: pBSK
  Vector type: Bacterial Expression
Growth in bacteria
  Bacterial resistance: Chloramphenicol, 25 μg/mL
  Growth temperature: 37°C
  Growth strain: DH5alpha
  Copy number: High Copy
Gene/Insert
  Gene/Insert name: Stuffer2 and Stuffer1
  Species: Synthetic
  Insert size (bp): 44
  Cloning method: Golden Gate
Terms and licenses: Academic/Nonprofit Terms; Industry Terms: Not Available to Industry
How to cite: pBSKo2_Stuffer2_Stuffer1 was a gift from Christophe Herman (Addgene plasmid # 243897 ; http://n2t.net/addgene:243897 ; RRID:Addgene_243897)
