[The description below was written by a language model from this plasmid's Addgene catalogue record and pLannotate feature annotations shown in this document.]
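Description:
pBSKo2_Stuffer2_Stuffer1 is a small (about 2.2 kb) bacterial plasmid from a GoldenBraid2.0 toolkit adapted for E. coli and other enteric bacteria. It is built on a pBSK backbone configured as an omega-level GoldenBraid destination vector, the level at which transcription units are combined pairwise by Golden Gate (type IIS restriction–ligation) assembly. It is maintained at high copy through a ColE1/pUC-type origin and selected with chloramphenicol, with resistance provided by the cat gene (chloramphenicol acetyltransferase) driven by its native cat promoter. The feature table also identifies an f1 bacteriophage origin, a standard element that allows single-stranded DNA production with helper phage, and a short fragment of the tet promoter, which appears to be a backbone remnant rather than a functional part.

The payload is a 44 bp synthetic insert consisting of two joined placeholder sequences, Stuffer2 and Stuffer1. It was too short and non-functional to be picked up as an annotated feature, and no promoter, coding sequence or terminator is recorded for it. According to the record, it stands in for a full transcription unit. In GoldenBraid's binary assembly scheme, each step joins two compatible modules, so such a stuffer plasmid can presumably fill a position when no real transcription unit is wanted there. That would allow a single functional unit to be moved to the next level or an odd number of units to be assembled. The record does not describe the specific type IIS sites or overhangs that flank the insert.

Despite the "Bacterial Expression" vector classification, the plasmid is best understood as a cloning and assembly helper rather than an expression construct.
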