Features (pLannotate 1.2.2; 5 found; start..end, strand, type, name):
    187..775     -  rep_origin     ori: high-copy-number ColE1/pMB1/pBR322/pUC origin of replication
    890..992     +  promoter       cat promoter: promoter of the E. coli cat gene encoding chloramphenicol acetyltransferase
    993..1649    +  CDS            cat: CAT_ECOLX - Experimental evidence at protein level: Swiss-Prot protein existence level 1. This enzyme is an effector of chloramphenicol resistance in bacteria. From Escherichia coli. This protein is used as a marker in many commonly used cloning vectors, such as pACYC184.
   1737..1754    -  promoter       tet promoter (fragment): E. coli promoter for tetracycline efflux protein gene
   1765..2220    +  rep_origin     f1 ori (sequence partly withheld): f1 bacteriophage origin of replication; arrow indicates direction of (+) strand synthesis
>Addgene plasmid #243897 | pBSKo2_Stuffer2_Stuffer1 | addgene full sequence | sequence record 488085 | Addgene NGS Result
GGTCTCAGTCAGGAGGATCGCTCTGCCATCTAGCACGCTGTCAGGAGCGACTGATGAGCAGACTAGTCGC
TTGAGACCTGCAGTGACACGGTTATCCACAGAATCAGGGGATAACGCAGGAAAGAACATGTGAGCAAAAG
GCCAGCAAAAGGCCAGGAACCGTAAAAAGGCCGCGTTGCTGGCGTTTTTCCATAGGCTCCGCCCCCCTGA
CGAGCATCACAAAAATCGACGCTCAAGTCAGAGGTGGCGAAACCCGACAGGACTATAAAGATACCAGGCG
TTTCCCCCTGGAAGCTCCCTCGTGCGCTCTCCTGTTCCGACCCTGCCGCTTACCGGATACCTGTCCGCCT
TTCTCCCTTCGGGAAGCGTGGCGCTTTCTCATAGCTCACGCTGTAGGTATCTCAGTTCGGTGTAGGTCGT
TCGCTCCAAGCTGGGCTGTGTGCACGAACCCCCCGTTCAGCCCGACCGCTGCGCCTTATCCGGTAACTAT
CGTCTTGAGTCCAACCCGGTAAGACACGACTTATCGCCACTGGCAGCAGCCACTGGTAACAGGATTAGCA
GAGCGAGGTATGTAGGCGGTGCTACAGAGTTCTTGAAGTGGTGGCCTAACTACGGCTACACTAGAAGAAC
AGTATTTGGTATCTGCGCTCTGCTGAAGCCAGTTACCTTCGGAAAAAGAGTTGGTAGCTCTTGATCCGGC
AAACAAACCACCGCTGGTAGCGGTGGTTTTTTTGTTTGCAAGCAGCAGATTACGCGCAGAAAAAAAGGAT
CTCAAGAAGATCCTTTGATCTTTTCTACGGGGTCTGACGCTCAGTGGAACGAAAACTCACGTTAAGGGAT
TTTGGTCATGAGATTATCAAAAAGGATCTTCACCTAGATCCTTTTGTGATGATCGGCACGTAAGAGGTTC
CAACTTTCACCATAATGAAATAAGATCACTACCGGGCGTATTTTTTGAGTTATCGAGATTTTCAGGAGCT
AAGGAAGCTAAAATGGAGAAAAAAATCACTGGATATACCACCGTTGATATATCCCAATGGCATCGTAAAG
AACATTTTGAGGCATTTCAGTCAGTTGCTCAATGTACCTATAACCAGACCGTTCAGCTGGATATTACGGC
CTTTTTAAAGACCGTAAAGAAAAATAAGCACAAGTTTTATCCGGCCTTTATTCACATTCTTGCCCGCCTG
ATGAATGCTCATCCGGAATTCCGTATGGCAATGAAAGACGGTGAGCTGGTGATATGGGATAGTGTTCACC
CTTGTTACACCGTTTTCCATGAGCAAACTGAAACGTTTTCATCGCTCTGGAGTGAATACCACGACGATTT
CCGGCAGTTTCTACACATATATTCGCAAGATGTGGCGTGTTACGGTGAAAACCTGGCCTATTTCCCTAAA
GGGTTTATTGAGAATATGTTTTTCGTGTCAGCCAATCCCTGGGTGAGTTTCACCAGTTTTGATTTAAACG
TGGCCAATATGGACAACTTCTTCGCCCCCGTTTTCACCATGGGCAAATATTATACGCAAGGCGACAAGGT
GCTGATGCCGCTGGCGATTCAGGTTCATCATGCCGTTTGTGATGGCTTCCATGTCGGCAGAATGCTTAAT
GAATTACAACAGTACTGCGATGAGTGGCAGGGCGGGGCGTAATTTTTTTAAGGCAGTTATTGGTGCCCTT
AAACGCCTGGTTGCTACGCCTGAATAAGTGATAATAAGCGGATGAATGGCAGAAATTCGATGATAAGCTG
TCAAACATGATGT
[125 nt withheld, positions 1764-1888]
C
[91 nt withheld, positions 1890-1980]
AGGGTGATGGTTCACGTAGTGGGCCAGCGCCCTGATAGACGGTTTTTCGCCCTTTGACGTTGGAGTCCAC
GTTCTTT
[37 nt withheld, positions 2058-2094]
ACCCTATCTCGGTCTATTCTTTTGATTTATAAGGGATTTTGCCGATTTCGGCCTATTGGTTAAAAAATGA
GCTGATTTAACAAAAATTTAACGCGAATTTTAACAAAATATTAACGCTTACAATTTTAACTGCA
